Addgene plasmid #98150: pJ414-PCY1
Purpose: Expresses PCY1 from Saponaria vaccaria possessing a N-terminal His6-tag (TEV cleavable) in E. coli.
Depositing lab: James Naismith. Depositing organization: University of St. Andrews. Publication: Characterization of the Fast and Promiscuous Macrocyclase from Plant PCY1 Enables the Use of Simple Substrates. Ludewig H, Czekster CM, Oueis E, Munday ES, Arshad M, Synowsky SA, Bent AF, Naismith JH. ACS Chem Biol. 2018 Mar 16;13(3):801-811. doi: 10.1021/acschembio.8b00050. Epub 2018 Feb 12. PubMed 29377663.
Backbone
  Vector backbone: pJ414
  Backbone manufacturer: DNA2.0
  Backbone size w/o insert (bp): 4000
  Total vector size (bp): 6000
  Vector type: Bacterial Expression
Growth in bacteria
  Bacterial resistance: Ampicillin, 100 μg/mL
  Growth temperature: 37°C
  Growth strain: DH5alpha
  Growth instructions: 200 rpm
  Copy number: Unknown
Gene/Insert
  Gene/Insert name: Peptide cyclase 1 (alt name: PCY1)
  Species: Saponaria vaccaria
  Insert size (bp): 2175
  Mutation: WT
  Promoter: T7
  Tag / fusion protein: His6-TEV (N terminal on backbone)
  Cloning method: Unknown
  Sequencing primers: 5′ TAATACGACTCACTATAGG
Resource information
  A portion of this plasmid was derived from a plasmid made by: Ordered from DNA2.0
Terms and licenses: Academic/Nonprofit Terms; Industry Terms: Not Available to Industry
How to cite: pJ414-PCY1 was a gift from James Naismith (Addgene plasmid # 98150 ; http://n2t.net/addgene:98150 ; RRID:Addgene_98150)
