[The description below was written by a language model from this plasmid's Addgene catalogue record and pLannotate feature annotations shown in this document.]
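Description:
pJ414-PCY1 is a bacterial expression plasmid built on the commercial pJ414 backbone (DNA2.0) for producing peptide cyclase 1 (PCY1) from the plant Saponaria vaccaria in E. coli. It replicates from a high-copy ColE1/pUC-type origin and is selected with ampicillin through a β-lactamase (AmpR) gene driven by its own promoter. The sequenced record is about 6.2 kb, consistent with the roughly 6 kb catalogue size.

The wild-type PCY1 coding sequence (about 2.2 kb) is fused at its N terminus to a backbone-encoded His6 tag followed by a TEV protease cleavage site. This allows the protein to be captured by immobilised metal affinity chromatography and the tag then removed. The feature table does not annotate the insert or the tag, but the unannotated stretch between the lac operator and the T7 terminator matches the expected position and length of the tagged open reading frame. Transcription is driven by a T7 promoter immediately followed by a lac operator and ends at a T7 terminator. A plasmid-borne lacI gene supplies lac repressor, so expression is held off until induction with IPTG or lactose, in a host strain that provides T7 RNA polymerase. Fragments of the rrnB T1 and T2 terminators flank parts of the backbone and presumably insulate the cassette from read-through transcription. The short KanR, lacZα and 5S rRNA matches appear to be backbone remnants rather than functional elements.

According to the associated publication title, the recombinant enzyme was used to characterise PCY1 as a fast and promiscuous macrocyclase able to act on simple substrates.
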