Features (pLannotate 1.2.2; 13 found; start..end, strand, type, name):
      1..19      +  promoter       T7 promoter: promoter for bacteriophage T7 RNA polymerase
     20..44      +  protein_bind   lac operator: The lac repressor binds to the lac operator to inhibit transcription in E. coli. This inhibition can be relieved by adding lactose or isopropyl-β-D-thiogalactopyranoside (IPTG). lac repressor encoded by lacI
   2316..2363    +  terminator     T7 terminator: transcription terminator for bacteriophage T7 RNA polymerase
   2423..2463    -  terminator     rrnB T1 terminator (fragment): transcription terminator T1 from the E. coli rrnB gene
   2465..2580    -  ncRNA          5S rRNA: Accession: RF00001 - 5S ribosomal RNA
   2611..2635    +  CDS            KanR (fragment): aminoglycoside phosphotransferase; aph(3')-Ia; confers resistance to kanamycin
   2665..2761    +  promoter       AmpR promoter (fragment): bla
   2764..3624    +  CDS            AmpR: β-lactamase; bla; confers resistance to ampicillin, carbenicillin, and related antibiotics
   3633..3706    +  promoter       lacI promoter (fragment): lacI
   3707..4786    +  CDS            lacI: LACI_ECOLI - Experimental evidence at protein level: Swiss-Prot protein existence level 1. Repressor of the lactose operon. Binds allolactose as an inducer. From Escherichia coli (strain K12).
   4875..5463    +  rep_origin     ori: high-copy-number ColE1/pMB1/pBR322/pUC origin of replication
   5688..5705    +  terminator     rrnB T2 terminator (fragment): transcription terminator T2 from the E. coli rrnB gene
   5730..5749    -  CDS            lacZα (fragment): LacZα fragment of β-galactosidase; lacZ fragment
>Addgene plasmid #98150 | pJ414-PCY1 | addgene full sequence | sequence record 182834 | Addgene NGS Result
TAATACGACTCACTATAGGGGAATTGTGAGCGGATAACAATTCCCCTCTAGAAATAATTTTGTTTAACTT
TTAGGAGGTAAACATATGCACCATCATCATCACCACGAGAATTTGTATTTCCAAGGTATGGCTACCAGCG
GTTTCAGCAAGCCGCTGCATTATCCGCCGGTCCGCCGCGATGAAACCGTTGTTGACGATTACTTTGGTGT
GAAAGTCGCGGACCCATACCGCTGGTTGGAGGACCCGAACTCTGAGGAAACGAAAGAATTTGTTGATAAC
CAAGAAAAACTGGCAAACTCGGTCCTGGAAGAGTGTGAGCTGATTGACAAGTTTAAGCAAAAGATTATCG
ATTTCGTGAATTTCCCGCGTTGCGGTGTGCCGTTCCGCCGCGCCAACAAATACTTTCACTTCTACAACAG
CGGCCTGCAGGCGCAAAACGTCTTTCAGATGCAAGATGATTTGGACGGTAAGCCTGAAGTTCTGTACGAT
CCGAATCTGCGCGAGGGCGGTCGCAGCGGCCTGTCCTTGTACAGCGTCAGCGAAGATGCCAAGTACTTTG
CCTTTGGTATTCATAGCGGCCTGACCGAATGGGTGACCATCAAGATTCTGAAAACTGAAGATCGTTCTTA
TTTGCCGGATACCCTGGAATGGGTGAAGTTCAGCCCGGCTATCTGGACCCACGATAACAAAGGTTTCTTT
TACTGTCCGTATCCGCCACTGAAAGAGGGCGAGGACCACATGACTCGCTCCGCAGTTAACCAAGAGGCTC
GTTATCACTTCCTGGGCACGGATCAGAGCGAAGATATCCTGCTGTGGCGCGATCTGGAGAATCCGGCGCA
CCACCTGAAATGTCAGATCACCGACGATGGCAAGTATTTTCTGCTGTATATCTTGGACGGTTGTGATGAT
GCCAATAAAGTTTACTGCTTGGATCTGACGAAGCTGCCGAACGGCCTGGAGAGCTTTCGTGGTCGCGAAG
ATTCAGCACCGTTCATGAAGCTGATTGATAGCTTCGACGCGTCGTACACGGCGATTGCTAATGATGGTTC
CGTGTTCACCTTCCAGACGAACAAAGACGCACCGCGTAAGAAACTGGTTCGCGTGGATCTGAATAATCCG
AGCGTTTGGACGGACCTGGTGCCTGAGAGCAAAAAAGATCTGCTGGAGAGCGCCCACGCAGTGAATGAAA
ATCAACTGATTCTGCGTTACTTGAGCGATGTGAAACATGTTCTGGAAATTCGTGACCTGGAGAGCGGTGC
ACTGCAACACCGTCTGCCGATCGACATTGGCAGCGTTGACGGTATTACGGCGCGTCGTCGCGACTCCGTG
GTTTTCTTTAAGTTCACCAGCATCCTGACCCCGGGCATTGTTTATCAGTGCGACCTGAAAAACGACCCGA
CCCAGCTGAAGATCTTCCGTGAGAGCGTGGTCCCGGACTTCGACCGCTCCGAATTTGAAGTCAAACAAGT
TTTCGTTCCGAGCAAGGACGGTACCAAAATCCCGATCTTCATTGCCGCGCGTAAGGGCATCAGCTTGGAC
GGCAGCCACCCGTGCGAGATGCACGGTTATGGCGGTTTTGGCATTAATATGATGCCAACGTTCAGCGCAA
GCCGTATTGTCTTTCTCAAGCATCTGGGTGGCGTCTTTTGCCTGGCGAATATCCGTGGCGGCGGCGAATA
CGGTGAGGAATGGCACAAGGCCGGCTTTCGTGACAAAAAGCAAAATGTTTTTGACGATTTCATCTCGGCG
GCGGAGTATCTGATCAGCAGCGGTTATACCAAGGCACGTCGTGTGGCGATCGAGGGTGGTAGCAATGGTG
GCCTGCTGGTCGCGGCGTGTATTAACCAACGCCCGGACTTGTTTGGTTGCGCTGAGGCCAACTGCGGTGT
CATGGATATGCTGCGTTTTCATAAGTTCACCCTGGGTTACCTGTGGACTGGTGATTACGGTTGTAGCGAT
AAGGAAGAAGAATTCAAGTGGCTGATTAAATACTCTCCAATTCACAACGTGCGTCGTCCGTGGGAGCAGC
CGGGTAACGAAGAAACGCAATATCCTGCGACCATGATTCTGACCGCGGACCACGACGACCGCGTAGTCCC
GCTGCACTCTTTCAAACTGCTGGCGACCATGCAACACGTGCTGTGCACTAGCTTAGAGGACTCTCCGCAG
AAGAATCCGATTATCGCACGTATTCAGCGTAAAGCTGCCCATTACGGTCGTGCGACGATGACGCAGATCG
CAGAAGTGGCGGACCGCTACGGTTTCATGGCGAAAGCCCTGGAAGCACCGTGGATCGATTGATGAAAGCT
TCCCCCTAGCATAACCCCTTGGGGCCTCTAAACGGGTCTTGAGGGGTTTTTTGCCCCTGAGACGCGTCAA
TCGAGTTCGTACCTAAGGGCGACACCCCATAATTAGCCCGGGCGAAAGGCCCAGTCTTTCGACTGAGCCT
TTCGTTTTATTTGATGCCTGGCAGTTCCCTACTCTCGCATGGGGAGTCCCCACACTACCATCGGCGCTAC
GGCGTTTCACTTCTGAGTTCGGCATGGGGTCAGGTGGGACCACCGCGCTACTGCCGCCAGGCAAACAAGG
GGTGTTATGAGCCATATTCAGGTATAAATGGGCTCGCGATAATGTTCAGAATTGGTTAATTGGTTGTAAC
ACTGACCCCTATTTGTTTATTTTTCTAAATACATTCAAATATGTATCCGCTCATGAGACAATAACCCTGA
TAAATGCTTCAATAATATTGAAAAAGGAAGAATATGAGTATTCAACATTTCCGTGTCGCCCTTATTCCCT
TTTTTGCGGCATTTTGCCTTCCTGTTTTTGCTCACCCAGAAACGCTGGTGAAAGTAAAAGATGCTGAAGA
TCAGTTGGGTGCACGAGTGGGTTACATCGAACTGGATCTCAACAGCGGTAAGATCCTTGAGAGTTTTCGC
CCCGAAGAACGTTTTCCAATGATGAGCACTTTTAAAGTTCTGCTATGTGGCGCGGTATTATCCCGTATTG
ACGCCGGGCAAGAGCAACTCGGTCGCCGCATACACTATTCTCAGAATGACTTGGTTGAGTACTCACCAGT
CACAGAAAAGCATCTTACGGATGGCATGACAGTAAGAGAATTATGCAGTGCTGCCATAACCATGAGTGAT
AACACTGCGGCCAACTTACTTCTGACAACGATCGGAGGACCGAAGGAGCTAACCGCTTTTTTGCACAACA
TGGGGGATCATGTAACTCGCCTTGATCGTTGGGAACCGGAGCTGAATGAAGCCATACCAAACGACGAGCG
TGACACCACGATGCCTGTAGCGATGGCAACAACGTTGCGCAAACTATTAACTGGCGAACTACTTACTCTA
GCTTCCCGGCAACAATTAATAGACTGGATGGAGGCGGATAAAGTTGCAGGACCACTTCTGCGCTCGGCCC
TTCCGGCTGGCTGGTTTATTGCTGATAAATCCGGAGCCGGTGAGCGTGGTTCTCGCGGTATCATCGCAGC
GCTGGGGCCAGATGGTAAGCCCTCCCGTATCGTAGTTATCTACACGACGGGGAGTCAGGCAACTATGGAT
GAACGAAATAGACAGATCGCTGAGATAGGTGCCTCACTGATTAAGCATTGGTAAGCGGCGCGCCATCGAA
TGGCGCAAAACCTTTCGCGGTATGGCATGATAGCGCCCGGAAGAGAGTCAATTCAGGGTGGTGAATATGA
AACCAGTAACGTTATACGATGTCGCAGAGTATGCCGGTGTCTCTTATCAGACCGTTTCCCGCGTGGTGAA
CCAGGCCAGCCACGTTTCTGCGAAAACGCGGGAAAAAGTGGAAGCGGCGATGGCGGAGCTGAATTACATT
CCCAACCGCGTGGCACAACAACTGGCGGGCAAACAGTCGTTGCTGATTGGCGTTGCCACCTCCAGTCTGG
CCCTGCACGCGCCGTCGCAAATTGTCGCGGCGATTAAATCTCGCGCCGATCAACTGGGTGCCAGCGTGGT
GGTGTCGATGGTAGAACGAAGCGGCGTCGAAGCCTGTAAAGCGGCGGTGCACAATCTTCTCGCGCAACGC
GTCAGTGGGCTGATCATTAACTATCCGCTGGATGACCAGGATGCCATTGCTGTGGAAGCTGCCTGCACTA
ATGTTCCGGCGTTATTTCTTGATGTCTCTGACCAGACACCCATCAACAGTATTATTTTCTCCCATGAGGA
CGGTACGCGACTGGGCGTGGAGCATCTGGTCGCATTGGGTCACCAGCAAATCGCGCTGTTAGCGGGCCCA
TTAAGTTCTGTCTCGGCGCGTCTGCGTCTGGCTGGCTGGCATAAATATCTCACTCGCAATCAAATTCAGC
CGATAGCGGAACGGGAAGGCGACTGGAGTGCCATGTCCGGTTTTCAACAAACCATGCAAATGCTGAATGA
GGGCATCGTTCCCACTGCGATGCTGGTTGCCAACGATCAGATGGCGCTGGGCGCAATGCGCGCCATTACC
GAGTCCGGGCTGCGCGTTGGTGCGGATATCTCGGTAGTGGGATACGACGATACCGAAGATAGCTCATGTT
ATATCCCGCCGTTAACCACCATCAAACAGGATTTTCGCCTGCTGGGGCAAACCAGCGTGGACCGCTTGCT
GCAACTCTCTCAGGGCCAGGCGGTGAAGGGCAATCAGCTGTTGCCAGTCTCACTGGTGAAAAGAAAAACC
ACCCTGGCGCCCAATACGCAAACCGCCTCTCCCCGCGCGTTGGCCGATTCATTAATGCAGCTGGCACGAC
AGGTTTCCCGACTGGAAAGCGGGCAGTGACTCATGACCAAAATCCCTTAACGTGAGTTACGCGCGCGTCG
TTCCACTGAGCGTCAGACCCCGTAGAAAAGATCAAAGGATCTTCTTGAGATCCTTTTTTTCTGCGCGTAA
TCTGCTGCTTGCAAACAAAAAAACCACCGCTACCAGCGGTGGTTTGTTTGCCGGATCAAGAGCTACCAAC
TCTTTTTCCGAAGGTAACTGGCTTCAGCAGAGCGCAGATACCAAATACTGTTCTTCTAGTGTAGCCGTAG
TTAGCCCACCACTTCAAGAACTCTGTAGCACCGCCTACATACCTCGCTCTGCTAATCCTGTTACCAGTGG
CTGCTGCCAGTGGCGATAAGTCGTGTCTTACCGGGTTGGACTCAAGACGATAGTTACCGGATAAGGCGCA
GCGGTCGGGCTGAACGGGGGGTTCGTGCACACAGCCCAGCTTGGAGCGAACGACCTACACCGAACTGAGA
TACCTACAGCGTGAGCTATGAGAAAGCGCCACGCTTCCCGAAGGGAGAAAGGCGGACAGGTATCCGGTAA
GCGGCAGGGTCGGAACAGGAGAGCGCACGAGGGAGCTTCCAGGGGGAAACGCCTGGTATCTTTATAGTCC
TGTCGGGTTTCGCCACCTCTGACTTGAGCGTCGATTTTTGTGATGCTCGTCAGGGGGGCGGAGCCTATGG
AAAAACGCCAGCAACGCGGCCTTTTTACGGTTCCTGGCCTTTTGCTGGCCTTTTGCTCACATGTTCTTTC
CTGCGTTATCCCCTGATTCTGTGGATAACCGTATTACCGCCTTTGAGTGAGCTGATACCGCTCGCCGCAG
CCGAACGACCGAGCGCAGCGAGTCAGTGAGCGAGGAAGCGGAAGGCGAGAGTAGGGAACTGCCAGGCATC
AAACTAAGCAGAAGGCCCCTGACGGATGGCCTTTTTGCGTTTCTACAAACTCTTTCTGTGTTGTAAAACG
ACGGCCAGTCTTAAGCTCGGGCCCCCTGGGCGGTTCTGATAACGAGTAATCGTTAATCCGCAAATAACGT
AAAAACCCGCTTCGGCGGGTTTTTTTATGGGGGGAGTTTAGGGAAAGAGCATTTGTCAGAATATTTAAGG
GCGCCTGTCACTTTGCTTGATATATGAGAATTATTTAACCTTATAAATGAGAAAAAAGCAACGCACTTTA
AATAAGATACGTTGCTTTTTCGATTGATGAACACCTATAATTAAACTATTCATCTATTATTTATGATTTT
TTGTATATACAATATTTCTAGTTTGTTAAAGAGAATTAAGAAAATAAATCTCGAAAATAATAAAGGGAAA
ATCAGTTTTTGATATCAAAATTATACATGTCAACGATAATACAAAATATAATACAAACTATAAGATGTTA
TCAGTATTTATTATCATTTAGAATAAATTTTGTGTCGCCCTTCCGCGAAAT
