>Addgene plasmid #98150 | pJ414-PCY1 | depositor partial sequence | sequence record 179899 | PCY1 encoding region
ATGGCTACCAGCGGTTTCAGCAAGCCGCTGCATTATCCGCCGGTCCGCCGCGATGAAACCGTTGTTGACG
ATTACTTTGGTGTGAAAGTCGCGGACCCATACCGCTGGTTGGAGGACCCGAACTCTGAGGAAACGAAAGA
ATTTGTTGATAACCAAGAAAAACTGGCAAACTCGGTCCTGGAAGAGTGTGAGCTGATTGACAAGTTTAAG
CAAAAGATTATCGATTTCGTGAATTTCCCGCGTTGCGGTGTGCCGTTCCGCCGCGCCAACAAATACTTTC
ACTTCTACAACAGCGGCCTGCAGGCGCAAAACGTCTTTCAGATGCAAGATGATTTGGACGGTAAGCCTGA
AGTTCTGTACGATCCGAATCTGCGCGAGGGCGGTCGCAGCGGCCTGTCCTTGTACAGCGTCAGCGAAGAT
GCCAAGTACTTTGCCTTTGGTATTCATAGCGGCCTGACCGAATGGGTGACCATCAAGATTCTGAAAACTG
AAGATCGTTCTTATTTGCCGGATACCCTGGAATGGGTGAAGTTCAGCCCGGCTATCTGGACCCACGATAA
CAAAGGTTTCTTTTACTGTCCGTATCCGCCACTGAAAGAGGGCGAGGACCACATGACTCGCTCCGCAGTT
AACCAAGAGGCTCGTTATCACTTCCTGGGCACGGATCAGAGCGAAGATATCCTGCTGTGGCGCGATCTGG
AGAATCCGGCGCACCACCTGAAATGTCAGATCACCGACGATGGCAAGTATTTTCTGCTGTATATCTTGGA
CGGTTGTGATGATGCCAATAAAGTTTACTGCTTGGATCTGACGAAGCTGCCGAACGGCCTGGAGAGCTTT
CGTGGTCGCGAAGATTCAGCACCGTTCATGAAGCTGATTGATAGCTTCGACGCGTCGTACACGGCGATTG
CTAATGATGGTTCCGTGTTCACCTTCCAGACGAACAAAGACGCACCGCGTAAGAAACTGGTTCGCGTGGA
TCTGAATAATCCGAGCGTTTGGACGGACCTGGTGCCTGAGAGCAAAAAAGATCTGCTGGAGAGCGCCCAC
GCAGTGAATGAAAATCAACTGATTCTGCGTTACTTGAGCGATGTGAAACATGTTCTGGAAATTCGTGACC
TGGAGAGCGGTGCACTGCAACACCGTCTGCCGATCGACATTGGCAGCGTTGACGGTATTACGGCGCGTCG
TCGCGACTCCGTGGTTTTCTTTAAGTTCACCAGCATCCTGACCCCGGGCATTGTTTATCAGTGCGACCTG
AAAAACGACCCGACCCAGCTGAAGATCTTCCGTGAGAGCGTGGTCCCGGACTTCGACCGCTCCGAATTTG
AAGTCAAACAAGTTTTCGTTCCGAGCAAGGACGGTACCAAAATCCCGATCTTCATTGCCGCGCGTAAGGG
CATCAGCTTGGACGGCAGCCACCCGTGCGAGATGCACGGTTATGGCGGTTTTGGCATTAATATGATGCCA
ACGTTCAGCGCAAGCCGTATTGTCTTTCTCAAGCATCTGGGTGGCGTCTTTTGCCTGGCGAATATCCGTG
GCGGCGGCGAATACGGTGAGGAATGGCACAAGGCCGGCTTTCGTGACAAAAAGCAAAATGTTTTTGACGA
TTTCATCTCGGCGGCGGAGTATCTGATCAGCAGCGGTTATACCAAGGCACGTCGTGTGGCGATCGAGGGT
GGTAGCAATGGTGGCCTGCTGGTCGCGGCGTGTATTAACCAACGCCCGGACTTGTTTGGTTGCGCTGAGG
CCAACTGCGGTGTCATGGATATGCTGCGTTTTCATAAGTTCACCCTGGGTTACCTGTGGACTGGTGATTA
CGGTTGTAGCGATAAGGAAGAAGAATTCAAGTGGCTGATTAAATACTCTCCAATTCACAACGTGCGTCGT
CCGTGGGAGCAGCCGGGTAACGAAGAAACGCAATATCCTGCGACCATGATTCTGACCGCGGACCACGACG
ACCGCGTAGTCCCGCTGCACTCTTTCAAACTGCTGGCGACCATGCAACACGTGCTGTGCACTAGCTTAGA
GGACTCTCCGCAGAAGAATCCGATTATCGCACGTATTCAGCGTAAAGCTGCCCATTACGGTCGTGCGACG
ATGACGCAGATCGCAGAAGTGGCGGACCGCTACGGTTTCATGGCGAAAGCCCTGGAAGCACCGTGGATCG
ATTGA
